>Addgene plasmid #152600 | pGBW-m4134317 | addgene full sequence | sequence record 357012 | Addgene NGS Result
CGTTACATAACTTACGGTAAATGGCCCGCCTGGCTGACCGCCCAACGACCCCCGCCCATTGACGTCAATA
ATGACGTATGTTCCCATAGTAACGCCAATAGGGACTTTCCATTGACGTCAATGGGTGGAGTATTTACGGT
AAACTGCCCACTTGGCAGTACATCAAGTGTATCATATGCCAAGTACGCCCCCTATTGACGTCAATGACGG
TAAATGGCCCGCCTGGCATTATGCCCAGTACATGACCTTATGGGACTTTCCTACTTGGCAGTACATCTAC
GTATTAGTCATCGCTATTACCATGCTGATGCGGTTTTGGCAGTACATCAATGGGCGTGGATAGCGGTTTG
ACTCACGGGGATTTCCAAGTCTCCACCCCATTGACGTCAATGGGAGTTTGTTTTGGCACCAAAATCAACG
GGACTTTCCAAAATGTCGTAACAACTCCGCCCCATTGACGCAAATGGGCGGTAGGCGTGTACGGTGGGAG
GTCTATATAAGCAGAGCTGGTTTAGTGAACCGTCAGATCAGATCTTTGTCGATCCTACCATCCACTCGAC
ACACCCGCCAGCGGCCGCCACCATGGCGGACAGCAACGGCACTATTACAGTCGAAGAGCTTAAGAAATTA
CTCGAGCAGTGGAATTTGGTAATAGGATTCCTGTTTCTAACGTGGATCTGTCTGCTGCAATTCGCATATG
CCAACCGGAATAGATTTCTCTACATCATTAAGTTGATCTTCCTGTGGCTGCTTTGGCCTGTGACCTTGGC
TTGCTTTGTTCTGGCCGCCGTGTACCGCATAAACTGGATTACCGGTGGGATCGCTATCGCAATGGCGTGC
CTCGTGGGCCTTATGTGGCTGTCCTATTTTATAGCCTCATTCCGACTCTTTGCTCGTACTAGGAGTATGT
GGTCTTTCAATCCCGAAACAAATATTTTACTAAACGTCCCGCTGCATGGGACCATTTTAACAAGACCATT
GCTAGAGAGCGAGCTCGTGATCGGCGCAGTTATACTGCGGGGACACCTCAGGATCGCCGGACACCATCTG
GGTCGCTGTGATATTAAAGACCTGCCCAAGGAAATAACAGTGGCTACCTCGCGTACTCTTTCATACTATA
AACTGGGAGCCAGCCAGAGAGTGGCCGGGGATTCTGGCTTCGCAGCATATAGTCGATACAGGATCGGGAA
CTACAAGCTGAATACGGACCACTCCTCCTCTAGTGATAATATTGCATTGCTCGTACAGGAAAACCTTTAC
TTTCAGTCGGGGAAACCTATACCCAATCCACTTCTCGGCTTAGATTCTACCTAAGCTAGCTTGACTGACT
GAGATACAGCGTACCTTCAGCTCACAGACATGATAAGATACATTGATGAGTTTGGACAAACCACAACTAG
AATGCAGTGAAAAAAATGCTTTATTTGTGAAATTTGTGATGCTATTGCTTTATTTGTAACCATTATAAGC
TGCAATAAACAAGTTAACAACAACAATTGCATTCATTTTATGTTTCAGGTTCAGGGGGAGGTGTGGGAGG
TTTTTTAAAGCAAGTAAAACCTCTACAAATGTGGTATTGGCCCATCTCTATCGGTATCGTAGCATAACCC
CTTGGGGCCTCTAAACGGGTCTTGAGGGGTTTTTTGTGCCCCTCGGGCCGGATTGCTATCTACCGGCATT
GGCGCAGAAAAAAATGCCTGATGCGACGCTGCGCGTCTTATACTCCCACATATGCCAGATTCAGCAACGG
ATACGGCTTCCCCAACTTGCCCACTTCCATACGTGTCCTCCTTACCAGAAATTTATCCTTAAGGTCGTCA
GCTATCCTGCAGGCGATCTCTCGATTTCGATCAAGACATTCCTTTAATGGTCTTTTCTGGACACCACTAG
GGGTCAGAAGTAGTTCATCAAACTTTCTTCCCTCCCTAATCTCATTGGTTACCTTGGGCTATCGAAACTT
AATTAACCAGTCAAGTCAGCTACTTGGCGAGATCGACTTGTCTGGGTTTCGACTACGCTCAGAATTGCGT
CAGTCAAGTTCGATCTGGTCCTTGCTATTGCACCCGTTCTCCGATTACGAGTTTCATTTAAATCATGTGA
GCAAAAGGCCAGCAAAAGGCCAGGAACCGTAAAAAGGCCGCGTTGCTGGCGTTTTTCCATAGGCTCCGCC
CCCCTGACGAGCATCACAAAAATCGACGCTCAAGTCAGAGGTGGCGAAACCCGACAGGACTATAAAGATA
CCAGGCGTTTCCCCCTGGAAGCTCCCTCGTGCGCTCTCCTGTTCCGACCCTGCCGCTTACCGGATACCTG
TCCGCCTTTCTCCCTTCGGGAAGCGTGGCGCTTTCTCATAGCTCACGCTGTAGGTATCTCAGTTCGGTGT
AGGTCGTTCGCTCCAAGCTGGGCTGTGTGCACGAACCCCCCGTTCAGCCCGACCGCTGCGCCTTATCCGG
TAACTATCGTCTTGAGTCCAACCCGGTAAGACACGACTTATCGCCACTGGCAGCAGCCACTGGTAACAGG
ATTAGCAGAGCGAGGTATGTAGGCGGTGCTACAGAGTTCTTGAAGTGGTGGCCTAACTACGGCTACACTA
GAAGAACAGTATTTGGTATCTGCGCTCTGCTGAAGCCAGTTACCTTCGGAAAAAGAGTTGGTAGCTCTTG
ATCCGGCAAACAAACCACCGCTGGTAGCGGTGGTTTTTTTGTTTGCAAGCAGCAGATTACGCGCAGAAAA
AAAGGATCTCAAGAAGATCCTTTGATCTTTTCTACGGGGTCTGACGCTCAGTGGAACGAAAACTCACGTT
AAGGGATTTTGGTCATGAGATTATCAAAAAGGATCTTCACCTAGATCCTTTTAAATTAAAAATGAAGTTT
TAAATCAATCTAAAGTATATATGAGTAAACTTGGTCTGACAGTTACCAATGCTTAATCAGTGAGGCACCT
ATCTCAGCGATCTGTCTATTTCGTTCATCCATAGTTGCATTTAAATTTCCGAACTCTCCAAGGCCCTCGT
CGGAAAATCTTCAAACCTTTCGTCCGATCCATCTTGCAGGCTACCTCTCGAACGAACTATCGCAAGTCTC
TTGGCCGGCCTTGCGCCTTGGCTATTGCTTGGCAGCGCCTATCGCCAGGTATTACTCCAATCCCGAATAT
CCGAGATCGGGATCACCCGAGAGAAGTTCAACCTACATCCTCAATCCCGATCTATCCGAGATCCGAGGAA
TATCGAAATCGGGGCGCGCCTGGCCTCCGCGCCGGGTTTTGGCGCCTCCCGCGGGCGCCCCCCTCGTCAC
GGCGAGCGCTGCCACGTCAGACGAAGGGCGCAGGAGCGTCCTGATCCTTCCGCCCGGACGCTCAGGACAG
CGGCCCGCTGCTCATAAGACTCGGCCTTAGAACCCCAGTATCAGCAGAAGGACATTTTAGGACGGGACTT
GGGTGACTCTAGGGCACTGGTTTTCTTTCCAGAGAGCGGAACAGGCGAGGAAAAGTAGTCCCTTCTCGGC
GATTCTGCGGAGGGATCTCCGTGGGGCGGTGAACGCCGATGATTATATAAGGACGCGCCGGGTGTGGCAC
AGCTAGTTCCGTCGCAGCCGGGATTTGGGTCGCGGTTCTTGTTTGTGGATCGCTGTGATCGTCACTTGGT
GAGTAGCGGGCTGCTGGGCTGGCCGGGGCTTTCGTGGCCGCCGGGCCGCTCGGTGGGACGGAAGCGTGTG
GAGAGACCGCCAAGGGCTGTAGTCTGGGTCCGCGAGCAAGGTTGCCCTGAACTGGGGGTTGGGGGGAGCG
CAGCAAAATGGCGGCTGTTCCCGAGTCTTGAATGGAAGACGCTTGTGAGGCGGGCTGTGAGGTCGTTGAA
ACAAGGTGGGGGGCATGGTGGGCGGCAAGAACCCAAGGTCTTGAGCCCTTCGCTAATGCGGGAAAGCTCT
TATTCGGGTGAGATGGGCTGGGCACCATCTGGGGACCCTGACGTGAAGTTTGTCACTGACTGGAGAACTC
GGTTTGTCGTCTGTTGCGGGGGCGGCAGTTATGGCGGTGCCGTTGGGCAGTGCACCCGTACCTTTGGGAG
CGCGCGCCCTCGTCGTGTCGTGACGTCACCCGTTCTGTTGGCTTATAATGCAGGGTGGGGCCACCTGCCG
GTAGGTGTGCGGTAGGCTTTTCTCCGTCGCAGGACGCAGGGTTCGGGCCTAGGGTAGGCTCTCCTGAATC
GACAGGCGCCGGACCTCTGGTGAGGGGAGGGATAAGTGAGGCGTCAGTTTCTTTGGTCGGTTTTATGTAC
CTATCTTCTTAAGTAGCTGAAGCTCCGGTTTTGAACTATGCGCTCGGGGTTGGCGAGTGTGTTTTGTGAA
GTTTTTTAGGCACCTTTTGAAATGTAATCATTTGGGTCAATATGTAATTTTCAGTGTTAGACTTGTAAAT
TGTCCGCTAAATTCTGGCCGTTTTTGGCTTTTTTGTTAGACAACATGACCGAGTACAAGCCCACGGTGCG
CCTCGCCACCCGCGACGACGTCCCCAGGGCCGTACGCACCCTCGCCGCCGCGTTCGCCGACTACCCCGCC
ACGCGCCACACCGTCGATCCGGACCGCCACATCGAGCGGGTCACCGAGCTGCAAGAACTCTTCCTCACGC
GCGTCGGGCTCGACATCGGCAAGGTGTGGGTCGCGGACGACGGCGCCGCGGTGGCGGTCTGGACCACGCC
GGAGAGCGTCGAAGCGGGGGCGGTGTTCGCCGAGATCGGCCCGCGCATGGCCGAGTTGAGCGGTTCCCGG
CTGGCCGCGCAGCAACAGATGGAGGGCCTCCTGGCGCCGCACCGGCCCAAGGAGCCCGCGTGGTTCCTGG
CCACCGTCGGCGTCTCGCCCGACCACCAGGGCAAGGGTCTGGGCAGCGCCGTCGTGCTCCCCGGAGTGGA
GGCCGCCGAGCGCGCCGGGGTGCCCGCCTTCCTGGAGACCTCCGCGCCCCGCAACCTCCCCTTCTACGAG
CGGCTCGGCTTCACCGTCACCGCCGACGTCGAGGTGCCCGAAGGACCGCGCACCTGGTGCATGACCCGCA
AGCCCGGTGCCTAGGCTAGTATGTAAGCCTAGTCTTAGATAATAAAATCGCTATCCATCGAAGATGGATG
TGTGTTGGTTTTTTGTGTGTGTAACGCTAGGCGCGCCTGGTGTACCGAGAACGATCCTCTCAGTGCGAGT
CTCGACGATCCATATCGTTGCTTGGCAGTCAGCCAGTCGGAATCCAGCTTGGGACCCAGGAAGTCCAATC
GTCAGATATTGTACTCAAGCCTGGTCACGGCAGCGTACCGATCTGTTTAAACCTAGATATTGATAGTCTG
ATCGGTCAACGTATAATCGAGTCCTAGCTTTTGCAAACATCTATCAAGAGACAGGATCAGCAGGAGGCTT
TCGCATGAGTATTCAACATTTCCGTGTCGCCCTTATTCCCTTTTTTGCGGCATTTTGCCTTCCTGTTTTT
GCTCACCCAGAAACGCTGGTGAAAGTAAAAGATGCTGAAGATCAGTTGGGTGCGCGAGTGGGTTACATCG
AACTGGATCTCAACAGCGGTAAGATCCTTGAGAGTTTTCGCCCCGAAGAACGCTTTCCAATGATGAGCAC
TTTTAAAGTTCTGCTATGTGGCGCGGTATTATCCCGTATTGACGCCGGGCAAGAGCAACTCGGTCGCCGC
ATACACTATTCTCAGAATGACTTGGTTGAGTATTCACCAGTCACAGAAAAGCATCTTACGGATGGCATGA
CAGTAAGAGAATTATGCAGTGCTGCCATAACCATGAGTGATAACACTGCGGCCAACTTACTTCTGACAAC
GATTGGAGGACCGAAGGAGCTAACCGCTTTTTTGCACAACATGGGGGATCATGTAACTCGCCTTGATCGT
TGGGAACCGGAGCTGAATGAAGCCATACCAAACGACGAGCGTGACACCACGATGCCTGTAGCAATGGCAA
CAACCTTGCGTAAACTATTAACTGGCGAACTACTTACTCTAGCTTCCCGGCAACAGTTGATAGACTGGAT
GGAGGCGGATAAAGTTGCAGGACCACTTCTGCGCTCGGCCCTTCCGGCTGGCTGGTTTATTGCTGATAAA
TCTGGAGCCGGTGAGCGTGGGTCTCGCGGTATCATTGCAGCACTGGGGCCAGATGGTAAGCCCTCCCGTA
TCGTAGTTATCTACACGACGGGGAGTCAGGCAACTATGGATGAACGAAATAGACAGATCGCTGAGATAGG
TGCCTCACTGATTAAGCATTGGTAACCGATTCTAGGTGCATTGGCGCAGAAAAAAATGCCTGATGCGACG
CTGCGCGTCTTATACTCCCACATATGCCAGATTCAGCAACGGATACGGCTTCCCCAACTTGCCCACTTCC
ATACGTGTCCTCCTTACCAGAAATTTATCCTTAAGATCCCGAATCGTTTAAACTCGACTCTGGCTCTATC
GAATCTCCGTCGTTTCGAGCTTACGCGAACAGCCGTGGCGCTCATTTGCTCGTCGGGCATCGAATCTCGT
CAGCTATCGTCAGCTTACCTTTTTGGCAGCGATCGCGGCTCCCGACATCTTGGACCATTAGCTCCACAGG
TATCTTCTTCCCTCTAGTGGTCATAACAGCAGCTTCAGCTACCTCTCAATTCAAAAAACCCCTCAAGACC
CGTTTAGAGGCCCCAAGGGGTTATGCTATCAATCGTTGCGTTACACACACAAAAAACCAACACACATCCA
TCTTCGATGGATAGCGATTTTATTATCTAACTGCTGATCGAGTGTAGCCAGATCTAGTAATCAATTACGG
GGTCATTAGTTCATAGCCCATATATGGAGTTCCG
Features (pLannotate 1.2.2; 20 found; start..end, strand, type, name):
      1..304     +  enhancer       CMV enhancer: human cytomegalovirus immediate early enhancer
    377..394     -  promoter       CMV promoter (fragment): human cytomegalovirus (CMV) immediate early promoter
    457..508     +  promoter       CMVd2 promoter: truncated human cytomegalovirus (CMV) immediate early promoter that yields moderately reduced expression relative to the full-length promoter
    583..1248    +  CDS            VME1_SARS2: Experimental evidence at protein level: Swiss-Prot protein existence level 1. Component of the viral envelope that plays a central role in virus morphogenesis and assembly via its interactions with other viral proteins (By similarity). Regulates the localization of S protein at cis-Golgi, the place of virus budding (PubMed:33229438). May act by binding cytoplasmic c-terminus of S (PubMed:33229438). From Severe acute respiratory syndrome coronavirus 2 (2019-nCoV) (SARS-CoV-2).
   1364..1485    -  polyA_signal   SV40 poly(A) signal: SV40 polyadenylation signal
   1508..1577    -  CDS            large T antigen (fragment): large T antigen from SV40 (simian virus 40)
   1600..1646    +  terminator     T7 terminator: transcription terminator for bacteriophage T7 RNA polymerase
   1676..1812    +  terminator     rrnG terminator: transcription terminator from the E. coli ribosomal RNA rrnG operon (Albrechtsen et al., 1991)
   1857..1928    +  misc_feature   3' β-globin insulator: insulator downstream of the human β-globin locus (Farrell et al., 2002)
   2154..2742    -  rep_origin     ori: high-copy-number ColE1/pMB1/pBR322/pUC origin of replication
   2914..2978    -  CDS            bla(M) (fragment): β-lactamase lacking the signal sequence; bla(M); allows cytosolic expression of β-lactamase
   3242..4451    +  promoter       UbC promoter: human ubiquitin C promoter
   4455..5052    +  CDS            PuroR (fragment): puromycin N-acetyltransferase; pac from Streptomyces; confers resistance to puromycin
   5081..5129    +  polyA_signal   poly(A) signal: synthetic polyadenylation signal
   5395..6255    +  CDS            AmpR: β-lactamase; bla; confers resistance to ampicillin, carbenicillin, and related antibiotics
   6268..6404    +  terminator     rrnG terminator: transcription terminator from the E. coli ribosomal RNA rrnG operon (Albrechtsen et al., 1991)
   6556..6627    +  misc_feature   5' β-globin insulator: insulator upstream of the human β-globin locus (Farrell et al., 2002)
   6632..6678    -  terminator     T7 terminator: transcription terminator for bacteriophage T7 RNA polymerase
   6696..6744    -  polyA_signal   poly(A) signal: synthetic polyadenylation signal
   6775..6824    +  enhancer       CMV enhancer (fragment): human cytomegalovirus immediate early enhancer
