[The description below was written by a language model from this plasmid's Addgene catalogue record and pLannotate feature annotations shown in this document.]
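Description:
pGBW-m4134317 is a mammalian expression plasmid built on the pTwist_CMV_Puro_6 backbone and carrying the wild-type membrane (M) glycoprotein coding sequence of SARS-CoV-2. It is maintained in E. coli as a high-copy plasmid through a ColE1/pUC-type origin of replication and selected with ampicillin via a full-length β-lactamase gene. A short additional bla fragment is also annotated next to the origin. The sequenced record is 6,824 nt.

The M open reading frame sits downstream of the human cytomegalovirus immediate-early enhancer and promoter, which drive strong constitutive transcription in mammalian cells, and it is followed by an SV40 polyadenylation signal. According to the catalogue entry, the backbone supplies a C-terminal tag consisting of a TEV protease cleavage site and a V5 epitope. This would allow immunodetection or pull-down of the protein and removal of the tag. These elements are not individually called in the automated feature table, although there is unannotated space between the end of the M coding sequence and the poly(A) signal.

A separate cassette places puromycin N-acetyltransferase under the human ubiquitin C promoter with a synthetic poly(A) signal, allowing puromycin selection of transfected or stably expressing cells. Bacterial terminators (T7 and rrnG), extra synthetic poly(A) signals and 5' and 3' β-globin insulator elements flank the units, which should limit read-through and transcriptional interference between them.

M is a viral envelope component central to virion morphogenesis and assembly and influences the localization of the spike protein. The plasmid is therefore suited to expressing tagged M in cultured mammalian cells, for example to study its localization, interactions or role in assembly.
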