Addgene plasmid #152600: pGBW-m4134317
Purpose: Mammalian expression plasmid for SARS-CoV-2 M (membrane)
Depositing lab: Ginkgo Bioworks & Benjie Chen. Depositing organization: Ginkgo Bioworks.
Backbone
  Vector backbone: pTwist_CMV_Puro_6
  Backbone size w/o insert (bp): 6080
  Vector type: Mammalian Expression
  Selectable markers: Puromycin
Growth in bacteria
  Bacterial resistance: Ampicillin, 100 μg/mL
  Growth temperature: 37°C
  Growth strain: DH5alpha
  Copy number: High Copy
Gene/Insert
  Gene/Insert name: SARS-CoV-2 M (membrane) (alt names: membrane glycoprotein; M protein)
  Species: Severe acute respiratory syndrome coronavirus 2
  Insert size (bp): 662
  Mutation: wt
  Entrez Gene: M (a.k.a. GU280_gp05)
  Promoter: CMV
  Tag / fusion protein: Cleavable TEV;V5 (C terminal on backbone)
  Cloning method: Unknown
Resource information
  A portion of this plasmid was derived from a plasmid made by: GinkgoBioworks
Depositor comments: NCBI reference sequence: YP_009724393.1
How to cite: pGBW-m4134317 was a gift from Ginkgo Bioworks & Benjie Chen (Addgene plasmid # 152600 ; http://n2t.net/addgene:152600 ; RRID:Addgene_152600)
